Addgene plasmid #41293: TAL3119
Depositing lab: Keith Joung. Depositing organization: Massachusetts General Hospital. Publication: Targeted gene disruption in somatic zebrafish cells using engineered TALENs. Sander JD, Cade L, Khayter C, Reyon D, Peterson RT, Joung JK, Yeh JR. Nat Biotechnol. 2011 Aug 5;29(8):697-8. doi: 10.1038/nbt.1934. PubMed 21822241.
Backbone
  Vector backbone: JDS70
  Backbone manufacturer: Addgene plasmid #32285
  Backbone size w/o insert (bp): 6447
  Vector type: Mammalian Expression ; T7
Growth in bacteria
  Bacterial resistance: Ampicillin, 100 μg/mL
  Growth temperature: 37°C
  Growth strain: XL1 Blue
  Copy number: High Copy
Gene/Insert
  Gene/Insert name: ZebrafishCommunity-meis3-Right (alt name: meis3)
  Species: D. rerio (zebrafish)
  Insert size (bp): 1640
  Entrez Gene: meis3 (a.k.a. NH10, fc22g05, id:ibd3530, meis3.1, wu:fc22g05)
  Promoter: CMV
  Tag / fusion protein: 3X Flag (N terminal on backbone); WT FOKI (C terminal on backbone)
  Cloning method: Restriction Enzyme; 5′ cloning site N/A (destroyed during cloning); 3′ cloning site N/A (destroyed during cloning)
  Sequencing primers: 5′ CMV-F; 3′ BGH-rev
Terms and licenses: Academic/Nonprofit Terms; Industry Terms: Not Available to Industry
Depositor comments: Target binding site: TGTCCCTGTAGCCTCCCA It is strongly recommended that users perform a diagnostic digest to verify this plasmid prior to use. For example, a double digest of the plasmid with BamHI and KpnI should result in two bands at 2.3kb and 5.8kb.
How to cite: TAL3119 was a gift from Keith Joung (Addgene plasmid # 41293 ; http://n2t.net/addgene:41293 ; RRID:Addgene_41293)
