[The description below was written by a language model from this plasmid's Addgene catalogue record.]
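Description:
TAL3119 is a TALEN expression plasmid encoding the "right" half of a nuclease pair directed against the zebrafish (D. rerio) meis3 gene. It is built on the JDS70 backbone (about 6.4 kb without insert), a mammalian expression vector that also carries a T7 promoter. It is maintained in E. coli as a high-copy plasmid under ampicillin selection. The origin of replication and other backbone details are not itemised, and no feature table accompanies the catalogue entry.

The roughly 1.6 kb insert is not the meis3 coding sequence. It is an engineered array of TAL effector repeats designed to recognise a specific site within the meis3 locus. The array was cloned by restriction enzyme methods that destroyed both junction sites. This placed it in frame with elements supplied by the backbone: an N-terminal 3X FLAG epitope for detection and a C-terminal wild-type FokI nuclease domain. Expression is driven by the CMV promoter in transfected cells, and the T7 promoter allows in vitro transcription of mRNA, the usual route for delivery into zebrafish embryos by injection. The listed sequencing primers suggest a BGH polyadenylation region downstream of the cassette.

Because FokI cleaves only as a dimer, this construct is meant to be used with its matching "left" meis3 TALEN. The two monomers bind opposing half-sites and create a double-strand break in the spacer between them. Error-prone repair of the break then produces insertions and deletions that disrupt the gene. The plasmid belongs to a set of zebrafish community TALENs associated with work on targeted gene disruption in somatic zebrafish cells. The depositor recommends verifying the plasmid by diagnostic digest before use.
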