>Addgene plasmid #41293 | TAL3119 | depositor partial sequence | sequence record 54932 | TAL3119 sequence 2430 bps
TCTAGAGCTAGCACCATGGACTACAAAGACCATGACGGTGATTATAAAGATCATGACATCGATTACAAGG
ATGACGATGACAAGATGGCCCCCAAGAAGAAGAGGAAGGTGGGCATTCACCGCGGGGTACCTATGGTGGA
CTTGAGGACACTCGGTTATTCGCAACAGCAACAGGAGAAAATCAAGCCTAAGGTCAGGAGCACCGTCGCG
CAACACCACGAGGCGCTTGTGGGGCATGGCTTCACTCATGCGCATATTGTCGCGCTTTCACAGCACCCTG
CGGCGCTTGGGACGGTGGCTGTCAAATACCAAGATATGATTGCGGCCCTGCCCGAAGCCACGCACGAGGC
AATTGTAGGGGTCGGTAAACAGTGGTCGGGAGCGCGAGCACTTGAGGCGCTGCTGACTGTGGCGGGTGAG
CTTAGGGGGCCTCCGCTCCAGCTCGACACCGGGCAGCTGCTGAAGATCGCGAAGAGAGGGGGAGTAACAG
CGGTAGAGGCAGTGCACGCCTGGCGCAATGCGCTCACCGGGGCCCCCTTGAACCTGACCCCAGACCAGGT
AGTCGCAATCGCGAACAATAATGGGGGAAAGCAAGCCCTGGAAACCGTGCAAAGGTTGTTGCCGGTCCTT
TGTCAAGACCACGGCCTTACACCGGAGCAAGTCGTGGCCATTGCAAGCAATGGGGGTGGCAAACAGGCTC
TTGAGACGGTTCAGAGACTTCTCCCAGTTCTCTGTCAAGCCCACGGGCTGACTCCCGATCAAGTTGTAGC
GATTGCGTCGCATGACGGAGGGAAACAAGCATTGGAGACTGTCCAACGGCTCCTTCCCGTGTTGTGTCAA
GCCCACGGTTTGACGCCTGCACAAGTGGTCGCCATCGCCAGCCATGATGGCGGTAAGCAGGCGCTGGAAA
CAGTACAGCGCCTGCTGCCTGTACTGTGCCAGGATCATGGACTGACCCCAGACCAGGTAGTCGCAATCGC
GTCACATGACGGGGGAAAGCAAGCCCTGGAAACCGTGCAAAGGTTGTTGCCGGTCCTTTGTCAAGACCAC
GGCCTTACACCGGAGCAAGTCGTGGCCATTGCAAGCAATGGGGGTGGCAAACAGGCTCTTGAGACGGTTC
AGAGACTTCTCCCAGTTCTCTGTCAAGCCCACGGGCTGACTCCCGATCAAGTTGTAGCGATTGCGAATAA
CAATGGAGGGAAACAAGCATTGGAGACTGTCCAACGGCTCCTTCCCGTGTTGTGTCAAGCCCACGGTTTG
ACGCCTGCACAAGTGGTCGCCATCGCCTCGAATGGCGGCGGTAAGCAGGCGCTGGAAACAGTACAGCGCC
TGCTGCCTGTACTGTGCCAGGATCATGGACTGACCCCAGACCAGGTAGTCGCAATCGCGTCGAACATTGG
GGGAAAGCAAGCCCTGGAAACCGTGCAAAGGTTGTTGCCGGTCCTTTGTCAAGACCACGGCCTTACACCG
GAGCAAGTCGTGGCCATTGCAAATAATAACGGTGGCAAACAGGCTCTTGAGACGGTTCAGAGACTTCTCC
CAGTTCTCTGTCAAGCCCACGGGCTGACTCCCGATCAAGTTGTAGCGATTGCGTCGCATGACGGAGGGAA
ACAAGCATTGGAGACTGTCCAACGGCTCCTTCCCGTGTTGTGTCAAGCCCACGGTTTGACGCCTGCACAA
GTGGTCGCCATCGCCAGCCATGATGGCGGTAAGCAGGCGCTGGAAACAGTACAGCGCCTGCTGCCTGTAC
TGTGCCAGGATCATGGACTGACCCCAGACCAGGTAGTCGCAATCGCGTCAAACGGAGGGGGAAAGCAAGC
CCTGGAAACCGTGCAAAGGTTGTTGCCGGTCCTTTGTCAAGACCACGGCCTTACACCGGAGCAAGTCGTG
GCCATTGCATCCCACGACGGTGGCAAACAGGCTCTTGAGACGGTTCAGAGACTTCTCCCAGTTCTCTGTC
AAGCCCACGGGCTGACTCCCGATCAAGTTGTAGCGATTGCGTCGCATGACGGAGGGAAACAAGCATTGGA
GACTGTCCAACGGCTCCTTCCCGTGTTGTGTCAAGCCCACGGTTTGACGCCTGCACAAGTGGTCGCCATC
GCCAGCCATGATGGCGGTAAGCAGGCGCTGGAAACAGTACAGCGCCTGCTGCCTGTACTGTGCCAGGATC
ATGGACTGACACCCGAACAGGTGGTCGCCATTGCTTCTAACATCGGAGGACGGCCAGCCTTGGAGTCCAT
CGTAGCCCAATTGTCCAGGCCCGATCCCGCGTTGGCTGCGTTAACGAATGACCATCTGGTGGCGTTGGCA
TGTCTTGGTGGACGACCCGCGCTCGATGCAGTCAAAAAGGGTCTGCCTCATGCTCCCGCATTGATCAAAA
GAACCAACCGGCGGATTCCCGAGAGAACTTCCCATCGAGTCGCGGGATCC
