>Addgene plasmid #41293 | TAL3119 | addgene partial sequence | sequence record 56444 | JDS-TALEN-F 5'-TAGGGGTCGGTAAACAGTGG-3'
GCGCTGCTGACTGTGGCGGGTGAGCTTAGGGGGCCTCCGCTCCAGCTCGACACCGGGCAGCTGCTGAAGA
TCGCGAAGAGAGGGGGAGTAACAGCGGTAGAGGCAGTGCACGCCTGGCGCAATGCGCTCACCGGGGCCCC
CTTGAACCTGACCCCAGACCAGGTAGTCGCAATCGCGAACAATAATGGGGGAAAGCAAGCCCTGGAAACC
GTGCAAAGGTTGTTGCCGGTCCTTTGTCAAGACCACGGCCTTACACCGGAGCAAGTCGTGGCCATTGCAA
GCAATGGGGGTGGCAAACAGGCTCTTGAGACGGTTCAGAGACTTCTCCCAGTTCTCTGTCAAGCCCACGG
GCTGACTCCCGATCAAGTTGTAGCGATTGCGTCGCATGACGGAGGGAAACAAGCATTGGAGACTGTCCAA
CGGCTCCTTCCCGTGTTGTGTCAAGCCCACGGTTTGACGCCTGCACAAGTGGTCGCCATCGCCAGCCATG
ATGGCGGTAAGCAGGCGCTGGAAACAGTACAGCGCCTGCTGCCTGTACTGTGCCAGGATCATGGACTGAC
CCCAGACCAGGTAGTCGCAATCGCGTCACATGACGGGGGAAAGCAAGCCCTGGAAACCGTGCAAAGGTTG
TTGCCGGTCCTTTGTCAAGACCACGGCCTTACACCGGAGCAAGTCGTGGCCATTGCAAGCAATGGGGGTG
GCAAACAGGCTCTTGAGACGGTTCAGAGACTTCTCCCAGTTCTCTGTCAAGCCCACGGGCTGACTCCCGA
TCAAGTTGTAGCGATTGCGAATAACAATGGAGGGAAACAAGCATTGGAGACTGTCCAACGGCTCCTTCCC
GTGTTGTGTCAAGCCCACGGTTTGACGCCTGCACAAGTGGTCGCCATCGCCTCGAATGGCGGCGGTAAGC
AGGCGCTG
